Addgene plasmid #231188: CA-0046 CMVTO-hIL10dimer-rens-IL10Ra
Purpose: Fused cageIL-10-dimer
Depositing lab: Xiaojing Gao. Depositing organization: Stanford University. Publication: Orthogonalized human protease control of secreted signals. Aldrete CA, Call CC, Sant'Anna LE, Vlahos AE, Pei J, Cong Q, Gao XJ. Nat Chem Biol. 2025 Jan 15. doi: 10.1038/s41589-024-01831-x. PubMed 39814991.
Backbone
  Vector backbone: CMVTO-FlpIn
  Vector type: Mammalian Expression
Growth in bacteria
  Bacterial resistance: Ampicillin, 100 μg/mL
  Growth temperature: 37°C
  Growth strain: DH5alpha
  Copy number: High Copy
Gene/Insert
  Gene/Insert name: hIL10dimer-rens-IL10Ra
  Species: H. sapiens (human)
  Entrez Gene: IL10 (a.k.a. CSIF, GVHDS, IL-10, IL10A, TGIF)
  Cloning method: Ligation Independent Cloning
Terms and licenses: Academic/Nonprofit Terms; Industry Terms: Not Available to Industry
How to cite: CA-0046 CMVTO-hIL10dimer-rens-IL10Ra was a gift from Xiaojing Gao (Addgene plasmid # 231188 ; http://n2t.net/addgene:231188 ; RRID:Addgene_231188)
