[The description below was written by a language model from this plasmid's Addgene catalogue record and pLannotate feature annotations shown in this document.]
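Description:
CA-0046 CMVTO-hIL10dimer-rens-IL10Ra is a 6.9 kb mammalian expression plasmid built on a CMVTO-FlpIn backbone. It is maintained in E. coli through a high-copy ColE1/pUC-type origin and an ampicillin resistance gene (β-lactamase). Expression in mammalian cells is driven by the human cytomegalovirus immediate-early enhancer and promoter, followed by two short tet operator matches. This "CMV-TO" layout allows transcription to be held off by Tet repressor and released with tetracycline or doxycycline in cells that express the repressor, and otherwise behaves as a strong constitutive promoter. A bovine growth hormone polyadenylation signal terminates the transcript.

The payload is a single fusion reading frame of human sequences. A full-length IL10 coding sequence is followed by a second, slightly shorter IL10 copy, which would be consistent with loss of the signal peptide, giving a tandem single-chain dimer. This is joined through a linker to a fragment of the IL10 receptor alpha chain (IL10RA). The record's stated purpose, a fused "caged" IL-10 dimer, suggests that the tethered receptor fragment masks the cytokine. The associated work concerns protease control of secreted signals, so the "rens" element between cytokine and cage is probably a protease cleavage site that releases active IL-10, although the record does not define the term.

Downstream sits an FRT site directly ahead of a hygromycin resistance gene that has an SV40 poly(A) signal but no intact promoter of its own. This is the standard Flp-In arrangement: Flp-mediated recombination into a genomic FRT landing pad supplies the promoter, so hygromycin selects for correct single-copy integrants. The plasmid can therefore be used for transient transfection or for making isogenic stable cell lines.
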