Features (pLannotate 1.2.2; 24 found; start..end, strand, type, name):
    403..1263    -  CDS            AmpR: β-lactamase; bla; confers resistance to ampicillin, carbenicillin, and related antibiotics
   1264..1368    -  promoter       AmpR promoter: bla
   1427..1479    -  misc_feature   bom (fragment): basis of mobility region from pBR322
   1629..2008    +  enhancer       CMV enhancer: human cytomegalovirus immediate early enhancer
   2009..2212    +  promoter       CMV promoter: human cytomegalovirus (CMV) immediate early promoter
   2214..2233    +  promoter       PLtetO-1 promoter (fragment): modified phage lambda PL promoter with tet operator sites (Lutz and Bujard, 1997)
   2235..2254    +  promoter       PLtetO-1 promoter (fragment): modified phage lambda PL promoter with tet operator sites (Lutz and Bujard, 1997)
   2262..2295    +  promoter       TRE3GV promoter (fragment): 3rd-generation Tet-responsive promoter that can be activated by binding of Tet-On® 3G, optimized for retroviral and lentiviral vectors
   2385..2918    +  CDS            IL10: IL10_HUMAN - Experimental evidence at protein level: Swiss-Prot protein existence level 1. Major immune regulatory cytokine that acts on many cells of the immune system where it has profound anti-inflammatory functions, limiting excessive tissue disruption caused by inflammation. Mechanistically, IL10 binds to its heterotetrameric receptor comprising IL10RA and IL10RB leading to JAK1 and STAT2-mediated phosphorylation of STAT3 (PubMed:16982608). In turn, STAT3 translocates to the nucleus where it drives expression of anti-inflammatory mediators (PubMed:18025162). Targets antigen-presenting cel
   2940..3419    +  CDS            IL10 (fragment): IL10_HUMAN - Experimental evidence at protein level: Swiss-Prot protein existence level 1. Major immune regulatory cytokine that acts on many cells of the immune system where it has profound anti-inflammatory functions, limiting excessive tissue disruption caused by inflammation. Mechanistically, IL10 binds to its heterotetrameric receptor comprising IL10RA and IL10RB leading to JAK1 and STAT2-mediated phosphorylation of STAT3 (PubMed:16982608). In turn, STAT3 translocates to the nucleus where it drives expression of anti-inflammatory mediators (PubMed:18025162). Targets antigen-presenting cel
   3495..4136    +  CDS            IL10RA (fragment): I10R1_HUMAN - Also known as IL10R. Experimental evidence at protein level: Swiss-Prot protein existence level 1. Cell surface receptor for the cytokine IL10 that participates in IL10-mediated anti-inflammatory functions, limiting excessive tissue disruption caused by inflammation. Upon binding to IL10, induces a conformational change in IL10RB, allowing IL10RB to bind IL10 as well (PubMed:16982608). In turn, the heterotetrameric assembly complex, composed of two subunits of IL10RA and IL10RB, activates the kinases JAK1 and TYK2 that are constitutively associated with IL10RA and IL10RB respecti
   4242..4466    +  polyA_signal   bGH poly(A) signal: bovine growth hormone polyadenylation signal
   4482..4505    +  polyA_signal   bGH poly(A) signal (fragment): bovine growth hormone polyadenylation signal
   4509..4530    +  promoter       SV40 promoter (fragment): SV40 enhancer and early promoter
   4551..4784    +  rep_origin     f1 ori (fragment) (sequence partly withheld): f1 bacteriophage origin of replication; arrow indicates direction of (+) strand synthesis
   4789..4836    +  protein_bind   FRT: FLP-mediated recombination occurs in the 8-bp core sequence TCTAGAAA (Turan and Bode, 2011). FLP recombinase from the Saccharomyces cerevisiae 2μ plasmid
   4844..5866    +  CDS            HygR: aminoglycoside phosphotransferase from E. coli; aph(4)-Ia; confers resistance to hygromycin
   5876..6001    +  CDS            ble (fragment): BLE_KLEPN - Experimental evidence at protein level: Swiss-Prot protein existence level 1. Binding protein with a strong affinity to the bleomycin family of antibiotics. Binds to CL990; an antimitotic-antibiotic compound. From Klebsiella pneumoniae.
   5996..6117    +  polyA_signal   SV40 poly(A) signal: SV40 polyadenylation signal
   6190..6206    -  protein_bind   lac operator: The lac repressor binds to the lac operator to inhibit transcription in E. coli. This inhibition can be relieved by adding lactose or isopropyl-β-D-thiogalactopyranoside (IPTG). lac repressor encoded by lacI
   6214..6244    -  promoter       lac promoter: promoter for the E. coli lac operon
   6259..6280    -  protein_bind   CAP binding site: CAP binding activates transcription in the presence of cAMP. E. coli catabolite activator protein
   6293..6385    -  CDS            lacI (fragment): lac repressor; lacI; The lac repressor binds to the lac operator to inhibit transcription in E. coli. This inhibition can be relieved by adding lactose or isopropyl-β-D-thiogalactopyranoside (IPTG).
   6568..232     -  rep_origin     ori (across the origin): high-copy-number ColE1/pMB1/pBR322/pUC origin of replication
>Addgene plasmid #231188 | CA-0046 CMVTO-hIL10dimer-rens-IL10Ra | addgene full sequence | sequence record 459402 | Addgene NGS Result
TGGTAACAGGATTAGCAGAGCGAGGTATGTAGGCGGTGCTACAGAGTTCTTGAAGTGGTGGCCTAACTAC
GGCTACACTAGAAGAACAGTATTTGGTATCTGCGCTCTGCTGAAGCCAGTTACCTTCGGAAAAAGAGTTG
GTAGCTCTTGATCCGGCAAACAAACCACCGCTGGTAGCGGTGGTTTTTTTGTTTGCAAGCAGCAGATTAC
GCGCAGAAAAAAAGGATCTCAAGAAGATCCTTTGATCTTTTCTACGGGGTCTGACGCTCAGTGGAACGAA
AACTCACGTTAAGGGATTTTGGTCATGAGATTATCAAAAAGGATCTTCACCTAGATCCTTTTAAATTAAA
AATGAAGTTTTAAATCAATCTAAAGTATATATGAGTAAACTTGGTCTGACAGTTACCAATGCTTAATCAG
TGAGGCACCTATCTCAGCGATCTGTCTATTTCGTTCATCCATAGTTGCCTGACTCCCCGTCGTGTAGATA
ACTACGATACGGGAGGGCTTACCATCTGGCCCCAGTGCTGCAATGATACCGCGAGACCCACGCTCACCGG
CTCCAGATTTATCAGCAATAAACCAGCCAGCCGGAAGGGCCGAGCGCAGAAGTGGTCCTGCAACTTTATC
CGCCTCCATCCAGTCTATTAATTGTTGCCGGGAAGCTAGAGTAAGTAGTTCGCCAGTTAATAGTTTGCGC
AACGTTGTTGCCATTGCTACAGGCATCGTGGTGTCACGCTCGTCGTTTGGTATGGCTTCATTCAGCTCCG
GTTCCCAACGATCAAGGCGAGTTACATGATCCCCCATGTTGTGCAAAAAAGCGGTTAGCTCCTTCGGTCC
TCCGATCGTTGTCAGAAGTAAGTTGGCCGCAGTGTTATCACTCATGGTTATGGCAGCACTGCATAATTCT
CTTACTGTCATGCCATCCGTAAGATGCTTTTCTGTGACTGGTGAGTACTCAACCAAGTCATTCTGAGAAT
AGTGTATGCGGCGACCGAGTTGCTCTTGCCCGGCGTCAATACGGGATAATACCGCGCCACATAGCAGAAC
TTTAAAAGTGCTCATCATTGGAAAACGTTCTTCGGGGCGAAAACTCTCAAGGATCTTACCGCTGTTGAGA
TCCAGTTCGATGTAACCCACTCGTGCACCCAACTGATCTTCAGCATCTTTTACTTTCACCAGCGTTTCTG
GGTGAGCAAAAACAGGAAGGCAAAATGCCGCAAAAAAGGGAATAAGGGCGACACGGAAATGTTGAATACT
CATACTCTTCCTTTTTCAATATTATTGAAGCATTTATCAGGGTTATTGTCTCATGAGCGGATACATATTT
GAATGTATTTAGAAAAATAAACAAATAGGGGTTCCGCGCACATTTCCCCGAAAAGTGCCACCTGACGTCG
ACGGATCGGGAGATCTCCCGATCCCCTATGGTGCACTCTCAGTACAATCTGCTCTGATGCCGCATAGTTA
AGCCAGTATCTGCTCCCTGCTTGTGTGTTGGAGGTCGCTGAGTAGTGCGCGAGCAAAATTTAAGCTACAA
CAAGGCAAGGCTTGACCGACAATTGCATGAAGAATCTGCTTAGGGTTAGGCGTTTTGCGCTGCTTCGTAC
GGGCCAGATATACGCGTTGACATTGATTATTGACTAGTTATTAATAGTAATCAATTACGGGGTCATTAGT
TCATAGCCCATATATGGAGTTCCGCGTTACATAACTTACGGTAAATGGCCCGCCTGGCTGACCGCCCAAC
GACCCCCGCCCATTGACGTCAATAATGACGTATGTTCCCATAGTAACGCCAATAGGGACTTTCCATTGAC
GTCAATGGGTGGAGTATTTACGGTAAACTGCCCACTTGGCAGTACATCAAGTGTATCATATGCCAAGTAC
GCCCCCTATTGACGTCAATGACGGTAAATGGCCCGCCTGGCATTATGCCCAGTACATGACCTTATGGGAC
TTTCCTACTTGGCAGTACATCTACGTATTAGTCATCGCTATTACCATGGTGATGCGGTTTTGGCAGTACA
TCAATGGGCGTGGATAGCGGTTTGACTCACGGGGATTTCCAAGTCTCCACCCCATTGACGTCAATGGGAG
TTTGTTTTGGCACCAAAATCAACGGGACTTTCCAAAATGTCGTAACAACTCCGCCCCATTGACGCAAATG
GGCGGTAGGCGTGTACGGTGGGAGGTCTATATAAGCAGAGCTCTCCCTATCAGTGATAGAGATCTCCCTA
TCAGTGATAGAGATCGTCGACGAGCTCGTTTAGTGAACCGTCAGATCGCCTGGAGACGCCATCCACGCTG
TTTTGACCTCCATAGAAGACACCGGGACCGATCCAGCCTCCGGACTCTAGCGTTTAAACTTAAGCTTCGC
CACCATGCACTCCTCCGCTCTGCTCTGCTGTCTGGTCCTGCTGACAGGAGTCCGCGCCTCGCCTGGACAA
GGCACTCAGTCAGAAAATAGCTGCACCCACTTTCCCGGCAACCTTCCCAATATGTTACGAGATTTGCGTG
ACGCCTTTAGCCGCGTGAAGACGTTTTTCCAGATGAAGGACCAGCTCGACAATCTGTTGCTCAAGGAGTC
TCTCCTGGAAGACTTTAAGGGGTACCTTGGTTGCCAGGCCCTGAGCGAGATGATTCAGTTCTATCTGGAA
GAGGTGATGCCTCAAGCCGAAAATCAAGATCCCGATATCAAAGCGCATGTCAACTCACTCGGGGAGAACC
TGAAGACACTCCGTTTACGGCTGCGACGGTGTCACAGGTTCCTGCCTTGCGAGAACAAGAGTAAAGCCGT
TGAGCAGGTGAAAAATGCGTTCAACAAATTACAAGAGAAGGGCATCTACAAAGCTATGTCCGAATTCGAC
ATCTTCATCAACTACATCGAGGCTTATATGACCATGAAAATTCGAAATGGCGGAGGATCTGGCGGTGGGT
CCCCTGGTCAGGGAACTCAGAGCGAGAACAGCTGTACCCACTTCCCAGGCAACTTGCCAAACATGCTGAG
AGACCTCCGGGACGCATTCAGTAGAGTGAAGACTTTCTTTCAGATGAAGGACCAATTGGACAATCTGCTT
CTAAAGGAAAGTTTGCTAGAGGATTTTAAGGGGTACCTTGGGTGTCAGGCCCTGTCTGAGATGATACAGT
TCTACCTTGAAGAAGTTATGCCGCAGGCAGAGAACCAGGATCCCGATATCAAAGCCCATGTGAACTCCCT
GGGCGAGAATCTGAAAACCCTCAGACTCCGGCTTAGAAGGTGTCATAGGTTCCTACCATGCGAGAATAAA
TCTAAGGCTGTGGAGCAGGTAAAGAACGCTTTTAATAAGCTGCAGGAAAAAGGTATTTACAAGGCAATGT
CAGAATTTGATATTTTTATTAATTATATAGAAGCATATATGACAATGAAAATCAGGAACACCGGTGGCGG
CGGTAGCGGATATATTCACCCATTCCATCTGGTTATTCATAACGAGTCGGGAGGTGGCCTAGGGCATGGC
ACTGAGCTTCCATCTCCTCCTTCTGTATGGTTCGAAGCAGAGTTCTTCCATCACATTCTGCATTGGACTC
CCATTCCAAACCAATCGGAGAGCACCTGCTACGAAGTGGCTCTGTTAAGATACGGCATTGAGTCTTGGAA
CAGCATCAGCAACTGCTCACAAACGCTCTCTTATGATTTGACCGCGGTGACACTTGACCTCTACCACTCA
AACGGCTATAGAGCCCGGGTTCGAGCCGTGGATGGCTCCCGACACTCCAACTGGACCGTCACTAATACAC
GGTTTAGCGTGGACGAGGTGACCCTGACAGTGGGAAGTGTGAACCTCGAAATTCATAACGGGTTTATTCT
GGGAAAAATACAGCTGCCTCGTCCAAAGATGGCACCAGCCAACGACACGTACGAAAGCATTTTCAGCCAC
TTCCGGGAGTACGAAATCGCAATCCGCAAGGTACCGGGTAATTTTACTTTTACCCACAAGAAGGTTAAGC
ACGAAAACTTCAGCTTGTTAACCTCTGGCGAGGTCGGAGAGTTTTGCGTGCAAGTGAAGCCTAGCGTCGC
TTCACGCTCCAATAAAGGTATGTGGAGTAAAGAGGAGTGCATCAGTCTCACAAGGCAGTATTTTACGGTC
ACCAATGCCGGTTAGGGCCCGAACAAAAACTCATCTCAGAAGAGGATCTGAATAGCGCCGTCGACCATCA
TCATAATCATCATTGAGTTTAAACCCGCTGATCAGCCTCGACTGTGCCTTCTAGTTGCCAGCCATCTGTT
GTTTGCCCCTCCCCCGTGCCTTCCTTGACCCTGGAAGGTGCCACTCCCACTGTCCTTTCCTAATAAAATG
AGGAAATTGCATCGCATTGTCTGAGTAGGTGTCATTCTATTCTGGGGGGTGGGGTGGGGCAGGACAGCAA
GGGGGAGGATTGGGAAGACAATAGCAGGCATGCTGGGGATGCGGTGGGCTCTATGGAGATCTATCGATGT
TCTGGGGATGCGGTGGGCTCTATGGCTTCTGAGGCGGAAAGAACCAGCTGGGGCTCTAGGGGGTATCCCC
[124 nt withheld, positions 4551-4674]
C
[91 nt withheld, positions 4676-4766]
AGGGTGATGGTTCACGTACCTAGAAGTTCCTATTCCGAAGTTCCTATTCTCTAGAAAGTATAGGAACTTC
CTTGGCCAAAAAGCCTGAACTCACCGCGACGTCTGTCGAGAAGTTTCTGATCGAAAAGTTCGACAGCGTC
TCCGACCTGATGCAGCTCTCGGAGGGCGAAGAATCTCGTGCTTTCAGCTTCGATGTAGGAGGGCGTGGAT
ATGTCCTGCGGGTAAATAGCTGCGCCGATGGTTTCTACAAAGATCGTTATGTTTATCGGCACTTTGCATC
GGCCGCGCTCCCGATTCCGGAAGTGCTTGACATTGGGGAATTCAGCGAGAGCCTGACCTATTGCATCTCC
CGCCGTGCACAGGGTGTCACGTTGCAAGACCTGCCTGAAACCGAACTGCCCGCTGTTCTGCAGCCGGTCG
CGGAGGCCATGGATGCGATCGCTGCGGCCGATCTTAGCCAGACGAGCGGGTTCGGCCCATTCGGACCGCA
AGGAATCGGTCAATACACTACATGGCGTGATTTCATATGCGCGATTGCTGATCCCCATGTGTATCACTGG
CAAACTGTGATGGACGACACCGTCAGTGCGTCCGTCGCGCAGGCTCTCGATGAGCTGATGCTTTGGGCCG
AGGACTGCCCCGAAGTCCGGCACCTCGTGCACGCGGATTTCGGCTCCAACAATGTCCTGACGGACAATGG
CCGCATAACAGCGGTCATTGACTGGAGCGAGGCGATGTTCGGGGATTCCCAATACGAGGTCGCCAACATC
TTCTTCTGGAGGCCGTGGTTGGCTTGTATGGAGCAGCAGACGCGCTACTTCGAGCGGAGGCATCCGGAGC
TTGCAGGATCGCCGCGGCTCCGGGCGTATATGCTCCGCATTGGTCTTGACCAACTCTATCAGAGCTTGGT
TGACGGCAATTTCGATGATGCAGCTTGGGCGCAGGGTCGATGCGACGCAATCGTCCGATCCGGAGCCGGG
ACTGTCGGGCGTACACAAATCGCCCGCAGAAGCGCGGCCGTCTGGACCGATGGCTGTGTAGAAGTACTCG
CCGATAGTGGAAACCGACGCCCCAGCACTCGTCCGAGGGCAAAGGAATAGCACGTACTACGAGATTTCGA
TTCCACCGCCGCCTTCTATGAAAGGTTGGGCTTCGGAATCGTTTTCCGGGACGCCGGCTGGATGATCCTC
CAGCGCGGGGATCTCATGCTGGAGTTCTTCGCCCACCCCAACTTGTTTATTGCAGCTTATAATGGTTACA
AATAAAGCAATAGCATCACAAATTTCACAAATAAAGCATTTTTTTCACTGCATTCTAGTTGTGGTTTGTC
CAAACTCATCAATGTATCTTATCATGTCTGTATACCGTCGACCTCTAGCTAGAGCTTGGCGTAATCATGG
TCATAGCTGTTTCCTGTGTGAAATTGTTATCCGCTCACAATTCCACACAACATACGAGCCGGAAGCATAA
AGTGTAAAGCCTGGGGTGCCTAATGAGTGAGCTAACTCACATTAATTGCGTTGCGCTCACTGCCCGCTTT
CCAGTCGGGAAACCTGTCGTGCCAGCTGCATTAATGAATCGGCCAACGCGCGGGGAGAGGCGGTTTGCGT
ATTGGGCGCTCTTCCGCTTCCTCGCTCACTGACTCGCTGCGCTCGGTCGTTCGGCTGCGGCGAGCGGTAT
CAGCTCACTCAAAGGCGGTAATACGGTTATCCACAGAATCAGGGGATAACGCAGGAAAGAACATGTGAGC
AAAAGGCCAGCAAAAGGCCAGGAACCGTAAAAAGGCCGCGTTGCTGGCGTTTTTCCATAGGCTCCGCCCC
CCTGACGAGCATCACAAAAATCGACGCTCAAGTCAGAGGTGGCGAAACCCGACAGGACTATAAAGATACC
AGGCGTTTCCCCCTGGAAGCTCCCTCGTGCGCTCTCCTGTTCCGACCCTGCCGCTTACCGGATACCTGTC
CGCCTTTCTCCCTTCGGGAAGCGTGGCGCTTTCTCATAGCTCACGCTGTAGGTATCTCAGTTCGGTGTAG
GTCGTTCGCTCCAAGCTGGGCTGTGTGCACGAACCCCCCGTTCAGCCCGACCGCTGCGCCTTATCCGGTA
ACTATCGTCTTGAGTCCAACCCGGTAAGACACGACTTATCGCCACTGGCAGCAGCCAC
